>Addgene plasmid #126479 | pDmelOR-mRho.V5.mER.hOr56a | addgene full sequence | sequence record 246521 | Addgene NGS Result
TACGGCACCTCGACCCCAAAAAACTTGATTA
[49 nt withheld, positions 32-80]
CCTTTGACGTTGGAGTCCACGTTCTTT
[37 nt withheld, positions 108-144]
ACCCTATCTCGGTCTATTCTTTTGATTTATAAGGGATTTTGCCGATTTCGGCCTATTGGTTAAAAAATGA
GCTGATTTAACAAAAATTTAACGCGAATTTTAACAAAATATTAACGCTTACAATTTCCTGATGCGGTATT
TTCTCCTTACGCATCTGTGCGGTATTTCACACCGCATATGGTGCACTCTCAGTACAATCTGCTCTGATGC
CGCATAGTTAAGCCAGCCCCGACACCCGCCAACACCCGCTGACGCGCCCTGACGGGCTTGTCTGCTCCCG
GCATCCGCTTACAGACAAGCTGTGACCGTCTCCGGGAGCTGCATGTGTCAGAGGTTTTCACCGTCATCAC
CGAAACGCGCGAGACGAAAGGGCCTCGTGATACGCCTATTTTTATAGGTTAATGTCATGATAATAATGGT
TTCTTAGACGTCAGGTGGCACTTTTCGGGGAAATGTGCGCGGAACCCCTATTTGTTTATTTTTCTAAATA
CATTCAAATATGTATCCGCTCATGAGACAATAACCCTGATAAATGCTTCAATAATATTGAAAAAGGAAGA
GTATGAGTATTCAACATTTCCGTGTCGCCCTTATTCCCTTTTTTGCGGCATTTTGCCTTCCTGTTTTTGC
TCACCCAGAAACGCTGGTGAAAGTAAAAGATGCTGAAGATCAGTTGGGTGCACGAGTGGGTTACATCGAA
CTGGATCTCAACAGCGGTAAGATCCTTGAGAGTTTTCGCCCCGAAGAACGTTTTCCAATGATGAGCACTT
TTAAAGTTCTGCTATGTGGCGCGGTATTATCCCGTATTGACGCCGGGCAAGAGCAACTCGGTCGCCGCAT
ACACTATTCTCAGAATGACTTGGTTGAGTACTCACCAGTCACAGAAAAGCATCTTACGGATGGCATGACA
GTAAGAGAATTATGCAGTGCTGCCATAACCATGAGTGATAACACTGCGGCCAACTTACTTCTGACAACGA
TCGGAGGACCGAAGGAGCTAACCGCTTTTTTGCACAACATGGGGGATCATGTAACTCGCCTTGATCGTTG
GGAACCGGAGCTGAATGAAGCCATACCAAACGACGAGCGTGACACCACGATGCCTGTAGCAATGGCAACA
ACGTTGCGCAAACTATTAACTGGCGAACTACTTACTCTAGCTTCCCGGCAACAATTAATAGACTGGATGG
AGGCGGATAAAGTTGCAGGACCACTTCTGCGCTCGGCCCTTCCGGCTGGCTGGTTTATTGCTGATAAATC
TGGAGCCGGTGAGCGTGGGTCTCGCGGTATCATTGCAGCACTGGGGCCAGATGGTAAGCCCTCCCGTATC
GTAGTTATCTACACGACGGGGAGTCAGGCAACTATGGATGAACGAAATAGACAGATCGCTGAGATAGGTG
CCTCACTGATTAAGCATTGGTAACTGTCAGACCAAGTTTACTCATATATACTTTAGATTGATTTAAAACT
TCATTTTTAATTTAAAAGGATCTAGGTGAAGATCCTTTTTGATAATCTCATGACCAAAATCCCTTAACGT
GAGTTTTCGTTCCACTGAGCGTCAGACCCCGTAGAAAAGATCAAAGGATCTTCTTGAGATCCTTTTTTTC
TGCGCGTAATCTGCTGCTTGCAAACAAAAAAACCACCGCTACCAGCGGTGGTTTGTTTGCCGGATCAAGA
GCTACCAACTCTTTTTCCGAAGGTAACTGGCTTCAGCAGAGCGCAGATACCAAATACTGTTCTTCTAGTG
TAGCCGTAGTTAGGCCACCACTTCAAGAACTCTGTAGCACCGCCTACATACCTCGCTCTGCTAATCCTGT
TACCAGTGGCTGCTGCCAGTGGCGATAAGTCGTGTCTTACCGGGTTGGACTCAAGACGATAGTTACCGGA
TAAGGCGCAGCGGTCGGGCTGAACGGGGGGTTCGTGCACACAGCCCAGCTTGGAGCGAACGACCTACACC
GAACTGAGATACCTACAGCGTGAGCTATGAGAAAGCGCCACGCTTCCCGAAGGGAGAAAGGCGGACAGGT
ATCCGGTAAGCGGCAGGGTCGGAACAGGAGAGCGCACGAGGGAGCTTCCAGGGGGAAACGCCTGGTATCT
TTATAGTCCTGTCGGGTTTCGCCACCTCTGACTTGAGCGTCGATTTTTGTGATGCTCGTCAGGGGGGCGG
AGCCTATGGAAAAACGCCAGCAACGCGGCCTTTTTACGGTTCCTGGCCTTTTGCTGGCCTTTTGCTCACA
TGGCTCGACAGATCTTCAATATTGGCCATTAGCCATATTATTCATTGGTTATATAGCATAAATCAATATT
GGCTATTGGCCATTGCATACGTTGTATCTATATCATAATATGTACATTTATATTTATCAGGGTTATTGTC
TCATGAGCGGATACATATTTGAATGTATTTAGAAAAATAAACAAATAGGGGTTCCGCGCACATTTCCCCG
AAAAGTGCCACCTGACGTCGGCAGTGAAAAAAATGCTTTATTTGTGAAATTTGTGATGCTATTGCTTTAT
TTGTAACCATTATAAGCTGCAATAAACAAGTTAACAACAACAATTGCATTCATTTTATGTTTCAGGTTCA
GGGGGAGGTGTGGGAGGTTTTTTAAAGCAAGTAAAACCTCTACAAATGTGGTATGGCTGATTATGATCCT
CTAGACTGCAGCCTCAGGAGATCTGGGCCCCCGCGGCATATGACCGGTGTCAGTACAGATGAGAACTCCT
CAAAAGATTGAAGTATGAGTACGCACCTCGTCCTATGTCAATGAACGTTCTTAGATTTAGGTCAACAAGC
AGTGCCCTCATTTTCATCGGCCGCTGCGCATGCATCATCATGAATACTAACATCTTCTGGAGAGGCATCT
CGAAGTTATACCATCCACACGAGAAATACGCAAGGCTTAACTCGTCGTGACACTCAACGATGAGTGTAGC
GTGCCAATGGTATATCCAGAGTATCCCTGCCATTACGAAAAGATATATGAACATGAAGAAGTAGTCCATT
TTAGACGGTACTCCGACTGTGAGAGCGAAGAAAAGGAAACATATCAGCACCGAGAATATGATAAAGTCGG
CCATTACGGGAACGCAGATGAGGTATTGCAGTTCTTGAACGAACTTACGTATCCTCAACTGCTCCTTAAC
GAACTCCTTAAACAGTTGCATTTGCCAGAAGGTTAACTCACTTGCCGTCAATCGTCCTATTACAAGTTTA
CTGTTCAGACGTGTTATGTCCATCTCCTCAACACGTTTGTTAAGGATTTGCAGCTTTAGATTAACGTATT
TCATAAGACAAGTTATAAATGTATGCCAGAGTGGAATAGCAGTAATCCCCAGGCCGAGTGCGTACCACGG
GCCTAAATACCCTACGACAAAGTTATCACACAACTCCCCAAATGGAAACAACTGGAACAACAAGATGGGA
TGTTCCTCGCCGCGACGCACAGCTGGCACGTTGAAAACAGACTTTGGGAGAAATAATGAACGATAAATAC
AGTCCGAATATGCCATTAGGCCAGCGATTACTGAGGGTATCCATATGAGTAAAGTTATCGTCCGAGTGTA
TGCTTGTGTTGCCACTAAAAGCTCCATCTCTCTATTATCCGCTTCATGCATTAGGTTCTGTATGTCGGAA
TGCGCGACACGAAGAAGTGAGATGACCTTGTCACGTTGCACGTAAGCGTTGAACATGGCTATTGACACCG
CGAAATATTGCACAGCTGTCGCGTAAGACGTCGCACCGTCATTCAAATTTTCATAGCCTCTGAAAACGCG
GGCGAGCATTAGTGCGCAGCTTAGCCAAATAGATGCCGTTAAAATCGTACAGCGGATGAGACTGAGCAAC
GGGCGATTTTGATCCTTCGAGGCGACATACCCATACCATTGAAAATAGCGGAGATGGGTGCCGAAGATCG
GGTCCTCGAATGTCGTAGGAGAGAGCAACAAGTCCTTTACCTTGAACAGACTAAACTTGTTAACGGTGCT
ATCAAGCCCCAGAAGAGGATTTGGGATGGGTTTTCCTGCTGGAGCGACTTGATCCATGGTGGCCTCCAGG
CGATCTGACGGTTCACTAAACGAGCTCTGCTTATATAGGCCTCCCACCGTACACGCCACCTCGACATACT
CGAGTAGTTATTAATAGTAATCAATTACGGGGTCATTAGTTCATAGCCCATATATGGAGTTCCGCGTTAC
ATAACTTACGGTAAATGGCTCGCCTGGCTGACCGCCCAACGACCCCCGCCCATTGACGTCAATAATGACG
TATGTTCCCATAGTAACGCCAATAGGGACTTTCCATTGACGTCAATGGGTGGAGTATTTACGGTAAACTG
CCCACTTGGCAGTACATCAAGTGTATCATATGCCAAGTACGCCCCCTATTGACGTCAATGACGGTAAATG
GCCCGCCTGGCATTATGCCCAGTACATGACCTTATGGGACTTTCCTACTTGGCAGTACATCTACGTATTA
GTCATCGCTATTACCATGGTGATGCGGTTTTGGCAGTACATCAATGGGCGTGGATAGCGGTTTGACTCAC
GGGGATTTCCAAGTCTCCACCCCATTGACGTCAATGGGAGTTTGTTTTGGCACCAAAATCAACGGGACTT
TCCAAAATGTCGTAACAACTCCGCCCCATTGACGCAAATGGGCGGTAGGCGTGTACGGTGGGAGGTCTAT
ATAAGCAGAGCTGGTTTAGTGAACCGTCAGATCCGCTAGGGATCCGCCACCATGGAACAGAAACTGATCT
CTGAAGAAGACCTGGCTAGCACAACTAGCATGCAACCCAGTAAATATACAGGCCTGGTGGCCGATCTCAT
GCCCAACATAAGGGCAATGAAATACAGCGGGCTCTTTATGCACAACTTTACGGGAGGGTCCGCCTTCATG
AAGAAAGTCTACAGCAGCGTACATCTCGTTTTCCTTCTGATGCAGTTCACCTTCATTCTGGTCAATATGG
CCCTTAATGCCGAAGAGGTGAATGAGCTTTCTGGGAATACCATCACCACACTGTTCTTCACACACTGCAT
CACAAAGTTCATCTACCTGGCAGTGAACCAGAAGAACTTTTACCGTACACTGAACATCTGGAATCAAGTG
AACACCCACCCTCTGTTTGCCGAATCAGATGCCAGATACCACAGTATTGCACTCGCCAAGATGAGGAAAC
TCTTCTTTCTTGTGATGCTGACAACAGTGGCTAGTGCTACTGCCTGGACCACTATCACGTTCTTTGGCGA
TTCTGTGAAAATGGTGGTAGACCATGAAACCAACAGCAGCATCCCTGTCGAGATTCCAAGACTTCCGATT
AAGTCCTTTTATCCCTGGAATGCAAGTCATGGCATGTTCTACATGATCTCCTTCGCCTTCCAAATCTACT
ACGTGCTGTTTAGCATGATACACAGCAACCTCTGTGACGTGATGTTCTGCTCTTGGCTGATATTTGCCTG
TGAACAGCTCCAGCATCTGAAAGGCATTATGAAGCCACTGATGGAACTGTCAGCCTCACTTGACACTTAT
CGCCCAAATTCTGCTGCTCTCTTTAGGTCACTCTCAGCTAATAGCAAATCCGAGTTGATTCACAACGAGG
AGAAAGACCCTGGGACTGACATGGACATGTCTGGCATTTATAGCAGCAAAGCCGACTGGGGAGCACAGTT
TCGGGCACCTTCTACACTCCAGTCCTTTGGCGGTAATGGAGGAGGAGGTAATGGGCTGGTTAACGGTGCT
AACCCCAACGGTCTGACCAAGAAACAGGAGATGATGGTGCGATCTGCGATCAAGTACTGGGTCGAACGCC
ATAAGCACGTGGTTAGACTGGTTGCTGCTATAGGCGATACCTACGGTGCCGCTTTGCTGTTGCATATGCT
GACTAGCACGATCAAGTTGACTCTGTTGGCATATCAAGCCACCAAGATCAATGGAGTGAACGTATATGCG
TTTACGGTTGTGGGGTATCTGGGCTATGCTCTGGCCCAGGTAAGTATCAAGGTTACAAGACAGGTTTAAG
GAGACCAATAGAAACTGGGCTTGTCGAGACAGAGAAGACTCTTGCGTTTCTGATAGGCACCTATTGGTCT
TACTGACATCCACTTTGCCTTTCTCTCCACAGGTGTTTCACTTTTGCATTTTCGGCAATCGGCTGATAGA
GGAGAGTTCCTCTGTTATGGAGGCAGCGTACAGTTGCCACTGGTACGATGGAAGCGAAGAAGCCAAGACT
TTCGTTCAGATTGTGTGTCAGCAGTGTCAGAAGGCTATGTCCATCTCAGGGGCGAAATTCTTCACCGTGT
CCTTGGATCTGTTTGCCTCCGTACTGGGCGCAGTCGTCACCTATTTCATGGTCCTGGTCCAACTGAAGTG
AAAGCTTGTCGACGATATCTCCAGAGGATCATAATCAGCCATACCACATTTGTAGAGGTTTTACTTGCTT
TAAAAAACCTCCCACACCTCCCCCTGAACCTGAAACATAAAATGAATGCAATTGTTGTTGTTAACTTGTT
TATTGCAGCTTATAATGGTTACAAATAAAGCAATAGCATCACAAATTTCACAAATAAAGCATTTTTTTCA
CTGCCCCGAGCTTCCTCGCTCACTGACTCGCTGCGCTCGGTCGTTCGGCTGCGGCGAGCGGTATCAGCTC
ACTCAAAGGCGGTAATACGGTTATCCAGATCGCCCTTCCCAACAGTTGCGCAGCCTGAATGGCGAATGG
[124 nt withheld, positions 6864-6987]
C
[61 nt withheld, positions 6989-7049]
Features (pLannotate 1.2.2; 20 found; start..end, strand, type, name):
    271..370     -  misc_feature   bom (fragment): basis of mobility region from pBR322
    472..507     -  CDS            rop (fragment): Rop protein, which maintains plasmids at low copy number; rop
    602..706     +  promoter       AmpR promoter: bla
    707..1567    +  CDS            AmpR: β-lactamase; bla; confers resistance to ampicillin, carbenicillin, and related antibiotics
   1738..2326    +  rep_origin     ori: high-copy-number ColE1/pMB1/pBR322/pUC origin of replication
   2506..2582    -  promoter       AmpR promoter (fragment): bla
   2615..2696    -  polyA_signal   SV40 poly(A) signal: SV40 polyadenylation signal
   2719..2802    -  CDS            large T antigen (fragment): large T antigen from SV40 (simian virus 40)
   2857..4113    -  CDS            Or56a: OR56A_DROME - Experimental evidence at transcript level: Swiss-Prot protein existence level 2. Odorant receptor which mediates acceptance or avoidance behavior, depending on its substrates. The odorant receptor repertoire encodes a large collection of odor stimuli that vary widely in identity, intensity, and duration. May form a complex with Orco to form odorant-sensing units, providing sensitive and prolonged odorant signaling and calcium permeability. Specific receptor for geosmin, a microbial odorant that constitutes an ecologically relevant stimulus that alerts flies to the presence of har
   4227..4261    -  promoter       minimal CMV promoter (fragment): human cytomegalovirus (CMV) immediate early promoter
   4279..4642    +  enhancer       CMV enhancer: human cytomegalovirus immediate early enhancer
   4643..4846    +  promoter       CMV promoter: human cytomegalovirus (CMV) immediate early promoter
   4925..6136    +  CDS            Orco (fragment): ORCO_DROME - Also known as A45, Or83b. Experimental evidence at protein level: Swiss-Prot protein existence level 1. Odorant coreceptor which complexes with conventional odorant receptors (ORs) to form odorant-sensing units, providing sensitive and prolonged odorant signaling and calcium permeability. Orco is a universal and integral part of the functional odorant receptor, involved in the dendritic localization of other olfactory receptors. Expression of Orco alone leads to formation of rapid and transient ion channels not directly responding to odorants, but directly activated by intracellul
   6134..6266    +  intron         chimeric intron: chimera between introns from human β-globin and immunoglobulin heavy chain genes
   6264..6512    +  CDS            Orco (fragment): ORCO_DROME - Also known as A45, Or83b. Experimental evidence at protein level: Swiss-Prot protein existence level 1. Odorant coreceptor which complexes with conventional odorant receptors (ORs) to form odorant-sensing units, providing sensitive and prolonged odorant signaling and calcium permeability. Orco is a universal and integral part of the functional odorant receptor, involved in the dendritic localization of other olfactory receptors. Expression of Orco alone leads to formation of rapid and transient ion channels not directly responding to odorants, but directly activated by intracellul
   6541..6624    +  CDS            large T antigen (fragment): large T antigen from SV40 (simian virus 40)
   6647..6728    +  polyA_signal   SV40 poly(A) signal: SV40 polyadenylation signal
   6734..6821    -  rep_origin     RSF ori (fragment): Plasmids containing the RSF 1030 origin of replication can be propagated in E. coli cells that contain additional plasmids with compatible origins.
   6822..6860    +  CDS            lacZα (fragment): LacZα fragment of β-galactosidase; lacZ fragment
   6864..243     +  rep_origin     f1 ori (across the origin) (sequence partly withheld): f1 bacteriophage origin of replication; arrow indicates direction of (+) strand synthesis
