[The description below was written by a language model from this plasmid's Addgene catalogue record and pLannotate feature annotations shown in this document.]
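Description:
pDmelOR-mRho.V5.mER.hOr56a is a mammalian expression plasmid built on the bidirectional pCMV-BI backbone, designed to co-express two Drosophila melanogaster olfactory proteins from a single vector after transient transfection. It is propagated in E. coli as a high-copy plasmid through a ColE1/pUC-type origin with ampicillin selection (AmpR, β-lactamase). An f1 origin is also present. The annotation additionally picks up short remnants of bom, rop, lacZα and an RSF origin, which appear to be backbone leftovers rather than functional parts.

The payload consists of two divergently oriented transcription units arranged around a central CMV enhancer. On one side, the enhancer and full CMV promoter drive a human codon-optimized Orco, the odorant receptor co-receptor. It carries an N-terminal Myc tag, and its coding sequence is interrupted by a chimeric β-globin/immunoglobulin intron, which is why the feature table shows Orco as two fragments flanking the intron. On the opposite strand, a minimal CMV promoter drives human codon-optimized Or56a, the geosmin-specific odorant receptor. Or56a is fused at its N terminus to a short human Rhodopsin-derived motif (mRho), a V5 epitope, and a human HCN1-derived motif (mER). The record states that the mRho and mER tags are intended to improve trafficking in mammalian cells. Each unit ends in its own SV40 polyadenylation signal.

Since insect odorant receptors work as complexes with Orco, delivering both subunits on one plasmid supports functional heterologous expression, and the associated study concerned optimizing receptor trafficking and function in HEK293 cells. The depositor notes that the near-identical duplicated CMV and SV40 poly(A) regions complicate sequencing.
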