Addgene plasmid #126479: pDmelOR-mRho.V5.mER.hOr56a
Purpose: Human codon-optimized D. melanogaster Orco (hOrco) and Or56a (hOr56a). Or56a has N-terminal tags derived from human Rhodopsin (mRho) and HCN1 (mER) for improved trafficking in mammalian cells
Depositing lab: Bill Hansson. Depositing organization: Max Planck Institute for Chemical Ecology. Publication: Optimization of Insect Odorant Receptor Trafficking and Functional Expression Via Transient Transfection in HEK293 Cells. Miazzi F, Hoyer C, Sachse S, Knaden M, Wicher D, Hansson BS, Lavista-Llanos S. Chem Senses. 2019 Oct 26;44(9):673-682. doi: 10.1093/chemse/bjz062. PubMed 31504297.
Backbone
  Vector backbone: pCMV-BI
  Backbone size w/o insert (bp): 4111
  Vector type: Mammalian Expression
Growth in bacteria
  Bacterial resistance: Ampicillin, 100 μg/mL
  Growth temperature: 37°C
  Growth strain: DH5alpha
  Copy number: High Copy
Gene/Insert 1
  Gene/Insert name: Or56a (alt names: DmelOr56a; Odorant receptor 56a)
  Species: D. melanogaster (fly)
  Insert size (bp): 1338
  Mutation: codon optimization for H. sapiens
  Entrez Gene: Or56a (a.k.a. Dmel_CG12501, 56E.1, 56a, CG12501, DOR59, DmOr56a, Dmel\CG12501, OR56a)
  Promoter: CMV
  Tag / fusion protein: H. sapiens Rhodopsin 344QVAPA348 (mRho) (N terminal on insert); V5 tag (N terminal on insert); H. sapiens HCN1 106VNKFSL111 (mER) (N terminal on insert)
  Cloning method: Restriction Enzyme; 5′ cloning site EcoRI (destroyed during cloning); 3′ cloning site EcoRI (destroyed during cloning)
  Sequencing primers: 5′ CATTTTATGTTTCAGGTTCAGGGGG; 3′ GGCCTATATAAGCAGAGCTCGTTT
Gene/Insert 2
  Gene/Insert name: Orco (alt names: DmelOrco; Olfactory receptor co-receptor)
  Species: D. melanogaster (fly)
  Insert size (bp): 1509
  Mutation: codon optimization for H. sapiens; including a recombinant β-globin/IgG chimeric intron
  Entrez Gene: Orco (a.k.a. Dmel_CG10609, 83A.2, 83b, A45, CG10609, DOR45, DOR83b, DmORCO, DmOrco, DmelOrco, Dmel\CG10609, OR49, OR83B, OR83b, ORCO, Or83b, OrCo, or83b, orco, vainsA)
  Promoter: CMV
  Tag / fusion protein: Myc (N terminal on insert)
  Cloning method: Restriction Enzyme; 5′ cloning site BamHI (not destroyed); 3′ cloning site HindIII (not destroyed)
  Sequencing primers: 5′ GTGTACGGTGGGAGGTCTATATAAG; 3′ GTGGTATGGCTGATTATGATCCTCT
Terms and licenses: Academic/Nonprofit Terms; Industry Terms: Not Available to Industry
Depositor comments: Is it recommended to digest the vector with XhoI and NaeI and gel purify the two bands before sequencing as the two CMV promoters and SV40-polyA sequences are very similar to each other Please visit https://www.biorxiv.org/content/10.1101/669127v1 for BioRxiv preprint
How to cite: pDmelOR-mRho.V5.mER.hOr56a was a gift from Bill Hansson (Addgene plasmid # 126479 ; http://n2t.net/addgene:126479 ; RRID:Addgene_126479)
