>Addgene plasmid #126479 | pDmelOR-mRho.V5.mER.hOr56a | depositor partial sequence | sequence record 241903 | mRho.V5.mER.hOr56a (in pDmelOR)
CTGGAGGCCACCATGGATCAAGTCGCTCCAGCAGGAAAACCCATCCCAAATCCTCTTCTGGGGCTTGATA
GCACCGTTAACAAGTTTAGTCTGTTCAAGGTAAAGGACTTGTTGCTCTCTCCTACGACATTCGAGGACCC
GATCTTCGGCACCCATCTCCGCTATTTTCAATGGTATGGGTATGTCGCCTCGAAGGATCAAAATCGCCCG
TTGCTCAGTCTCATCCGCTGTACGATTTTAACGGCATCTATTTGGCTAAGCTGCGCACTAATGCTCGCCC
GCGTTTTCAGAGGCTATGAAAATTTGAATGACGGTGCGACGTCTTACGCGACAGCTGTGCAATATTTCGC
GGTGTCAATAGCCATGTTCAACGCTTACGTGCAACGTGACAAGGTCATCTCACTTCTTCGTGTCGCGCAT
TCCGACATACAGAACCTAATGCATGAAGCGGATAATAGAGAGATGGAGCTTTTAGTGGCAACACAAGCAT
ACACTCGGACGATAACTTTACTCATATGGATACCCTCAGTAATCGCTGGCCTAATGGCATATTCGGACTG
TATTTATCGTTCATTATTTCTCCCAAAGTCTGTTTTCAACGTGCCAGCTGTGCGTCGCGGCGAGGAACAT
CCCATCTTGTTGTTCCAGTTGTTTCCATTTGGGGAGTTGTGTGATAACTTTGTCGTAGGGTATTTAGGCC
CGTGGTACGCACTCGGCCTGGGGATTACTGCTATTCCACTCTGGCATACATTTATAACTTGTCTTATGAA
ATACGTTAATCTAAAGCTGCAAATCCTTAACAAACGTGTTGAGGAGATGGACATAACACGTCTGAACAGT
AAACTTGTAATAGGACGATTGACGGCAAGTGAGTTAACCTTCTGGCAAATGCAACTGTTTAAGGAGTTCG
TTAAGGAGCAGTTGAGGATACGTAAGTTCGTTCAAGAACTGCAATACCTCATCTGCGTTCCCGTAATGGC
CGACTTTATCATATTCTCGGTGCTGATATGTTTCCTTTTCTTCGCTCTCACAGTCGGAGTACCGTCTAAA
ATGGACTACTTCTTCATGTTCATATATCTTTTCGTAATGGCAGGGATACTCTGGATATACCATTGGCACG
CTACACTCATCGTTGAGTGTCACGACGAGTTAAGCCTTGCGTATTTCTCGTGTGGATGGTATAACTTCGA
GATGCCTCTCCAGAAGATGTTAGTATTCATGATGATGCATGCGCAGCGGCCGATGAAAATGAGGGCACTG
CTTGTTGACCTAAATCTAAGAACGTTCATTGACATAGGACGAGGTGCGTACTCATACTTCAATCTTTTGA
GGAGTTCTCATCTGTACTGACACCGGTCATATGCCGCGGGGGCCCAGATCTCCTGAGGCTGCAGTCTAG
